Addgene plasmid #218644: pDONR221 hNLRP3-mNG-STOP
Purpose: Gateway vector for shuttling NLRP3 C-terminally tagged with mNeonGreen to different destination vectors (start and stop codon)
Depositing lab: Wade Harper. Depositing organization: Harvard Medical School. Publication: Spatiotemporal proteomic profiling of cellular responses to NLRP3 agonists. Hollingsworth LR, Veeraraghavan P, Paulo JA, Harper JW. bioRxiv 2024.04.19.590338 10.1101/2024.04.19.590338.
Backbone
  Vector backbone: pDONR221
  Vector type: Gateway entry
Growth in bacteria
  Bacterial resistance: Kanamycin, 50 μg/mL
  Growth temperature: 37°C
  Growth strain: DH5alpha
  Copy number: High Copy
Gene/Insert
  Gene/Insert name: NLRP3
  Species: H. sapiens (human)
  Entrez Gene: NLRP3 (a.k.a. AGTAVPRL, AII, AVP, C1orf7, CIAS1, CLR1.1, DFNA34, FCAS, FCAS1, FCU, KEFH, MWS, NALP3, PYPAF1)
  Tag / fusion protein: mNeonGreen (C terminal on insert)
  Cloning method: Gateway Cloning
  Sequencing primers: 5′ M13-F; 3′ M13-R
Terms and licenses: Academic/Nonprofit Terms; Industry Terms: Not Available to Industry
Depositor comments: Additional data, code, and other details related to this work (Hollingsworth et al. 2024) are available at https://harperlab.pubpub.org/pub/nlrp3/.
How to cite: pDONR221 hNLRP3-mNG-STOP was a gift from Wade Harper (Addgene plasmid # 218644 ; http://n2t.net/addgene:218644 ; RRID:Addgene_218644)
