[The description below was written by a language model from this plasmid's Addgene catalogue record and pLannotate feature annotations shown in this document.]
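Description:
pDONR221 hNLRP3-mNG-STOP is a Gateway entry clone built on the pDONR221 backbone, carrying human NLRP3 fused at its C terminus to the fluorescent protein mNeonGreen. It is a bacterial shuttle plasmid rather than an expression vector. It replicates in E. coli from a high-copy ColE1/pUC-type origin and is selected with kanamycin through an aminoglycoside phosphotransferase (KanR) gene. The feature table of the 6,953 nt sequence also lists an additional partial KanR segment and a short origin fragment next to the full-length marker, along with small lacI and lacZα remnants; their significance is not explained by the record. The rrnB T1 and T2 terminators lie upstream of the cloning region, where they insulate the insert from read-through transcription, and a T7 promoter sits just beyond attL2, pointing back toward the insert.

The payload lies between attL1 and attL2, the recombination sites used by LR Clonase to transfer an insert into attR-containing destination vectors while preserving orientation and reading frame. The NLRP3 coding sequence, encoding the sensor component of the NLRP3 inflammasome, is followed after a short linker region by mNeonGreen, a bright monomeric yellow-green reporter. According to the record, the cassette has its own start and stop codons, so the fusion is suited to destination vectors that supply a promoter but no C-terminal tag. No eukaryotic promoter is annotated in the entry clone, so expression depends on the chosen destination vector. The construct was deposited in connection with a study on proteomic profiling of cellular responses to NLRP3 agonists, where a fluorescently tagged NLRP3 would allow its localisation to be followed.
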