Features (pLannotate 1.2.2; 13 found; start..end, strand, type, name):
      1..589     +  rep_origin     ori: high-copy-number ColE1/pMB1/pBR322/pUC origin of replication
    772..864     +  CDS            lacI (fragment): lac repressor; lacI; The lac repressor binds to the lac operator to inhibit transcription in E. coli. This inhibition can be relieved by adding lactose or isopropyl-β-D-thiogalactopyranoside (IPTG).
    919..946     -  terminator     rrnB T2 terminator: transcription terminator T2 from the E. coli rrnB gene
   1078..1121    +  terminator     rrnB T1 terminator: Escherichia coli rrnB; transcription terminator T1 from the E. coli rrnB gene
   1168..1204    -  CDS            lacZα (fragment): LacZα fragment of β-galactosidase; lacZ fragment
   1220..1319    +  protein_bind   attL1: mutant version of attL; recombination site for the Gateway® LR reaction LR Clonase™
   1325..4432    +  CDS            NLRP3: NLRP3_HUMAN - Also known as C1orf7, CIAS1, NALP3, PYPAF1. Experimental evidence at protein level: Swiss-Prot protein existence level 1. As the sensor component of the NLRP3 inflammasome, plays a crucial role in innate immunity and inflammation. In response to pathogens and other damage-associated signals, initiates the formation of the inflammasome polymeric complex, made of NLRP3, PYCARD and CASP1 (and possibly CASP4 and CASP5). Recruitment of proCASP1 to the inflammasome promotes its activation and CASP1-catalyzed IL1B and IL18 maturation and secretion in the extracellular milieu (PubMed:288
   4463..5169    +  CDS            mNeonGreen (fragment): bright monomeric yellow-green fluorescent protein derived from LanYFP (Shaner et al., 2013)
   5172..5271    -  protein_bind   attL2: mutant version of attL; recombination site for the Gateway® LR reaction LR Clonase™
   5289..5307    -  promoter       T7 promoter: promoter for bacteriophage T7 RNA polymerase
   5441..5687    +  CDS            KanR (fragment): aminoglycoside phosphotransferase; aph(3')-Ia; confers resistance to kanamycin in bacteria or G418 (Geneticin®) in eukaryotes
   5688..5767    -  rep_origin     ori (fragment): high-copy-number ColE1/pMB1/pBR322/pUC origin of replication
   5914..6729    -  CDS            KanR: aminoglycoside phosphotransferase; aph(3')-Ia; confers resistance to kanamycin in bacteria or G418 (Geneticin®) in eukaryotes
>Addgene plasmid #218644 | pDONR221 hNLRP3-mNG-STOP | addgene full sequence | sequence record 432151 | Addgene NGS Result
TTGAGATCCTTTTTTTCTGCGCGTAATCTGCTGCTTGCAAACAAAAAAACCACCGCTACCAGCGGTGGTT
TGTTTGCCGGATCAAGAGCTACCAACTCTTTTTCCGAAGGTAACTGGCTTCAGCAGAGCGCAGATACCAA
ATACTGTTCTTCTAGTGTAGCCGTAGTTAGGCCACCACTTCAAGAACTCTGTAGCACCGCCTACATACCT
CGCTCTGCTAATCCTGTTACCAGTGGCTGCTGCCAGTGGCGATAAGTCGTGTCTTACCGGGTTGGACTCA
AGACGATAGTTACCGGATAAGGCGCAGCGGTCGGGCTGAACGGGGGGTTCGTGCACACAGCCCAGCTTGG
AGCGAACGACCTACACCGAACTGAGATACCTACAGCGTGAGCTATGAGAAAGCGCCACGCTTCCCGAAGG
GAGAAAGGCGGACAGGTATCCGGTAAGCGGCAGGGTCGGAACAGGAGAGCGCACGAGGGAGCTTCCAGGG
GGAAACGCCTGGTATCTTTATAGTCCTGTCGGGTTTCGCCACCTCTGACTTGAGCGTCGATTTTTGTGAT
GCTCGTCAGGGGGGCGGAGCCTATGGAAAAACGCCAGCAACGCGGCCTTTTTACGGTTCCTGGCCTTTTG
CTGGCCTTTTGCTCACATGTTCTTTCCTGCGTTATCCCCTGATTCTGTGGATAACCGTATTACCGCCTTT
GAGTGAGCTGATACCGCTCGCCGCAGCCGAACGACCGAGCGCAGCGAGTCAGTGAGCGAGGAAGCGGAAG
AGCGCCCAATACGCAAACCGCCTCTCCCCGCGCGTTGGCCGATTCATTAATGCAGCTGGCACGACAGGTT
TCCCGACTGGAAAGCGGGCAGTGAGCGCAACGCAATTAATACGCGTACCGCTAGCCAGGAAGAGTTTGTA
GAAACGCAAAAAGGCCATCCGTCAGGATGGCCTTCTGCTTAGTTTGATGCCTGGCAGTTTATGGCGGGCG
TCCTGCCCGCCACCCTCCGGGCCGTTGCTTCACAACGTTCAAATCCGCTCCCGGCGGATTTGTCCTACTC
AGGAGAGCGTTCACCGACAAACAACAGATAAAACGAAAGGCCCAGTCTTCCGACTGAGCCTTTCGTTTTA
TTTGATGCCTGGCAGTTCCCTACTCTCGCGTTAACGCTAGCATGGATGTTTTCCCAGTCACGACGTTGTA
AAACGACGGCCAGTCTTAAGCTCGGGCCCCAAATAATGATTTTATTTTGACTGATAGTGACCTGTTCGTT
GCAACAAATTGATGAGCAATGCTTTTTTATAATGCCAACTTTGTACAAAAAAGCAGGCTCCACCATGAAG
ATGGCAAGCACCCGCTGCAAGCTGGCCAGGTACCTGGAGGACCTGGAGGATGTGGACTTGAAGAAATTTA
AGATGCACTTAGAGGACTATCCTCCCCAGAAGGGCTGCATCCCCCTCCCGAGGGGTCAGACAGAGAAGGC
AGACCATGTGGATCTAGCCACGCTAATGATCGACTTCAATGGGGAGGAGAAGGCGTGGGCCATGGCCGTG
TGGATCTTCGCTGCGATCAACAGGAGAGACCTTTATGAGAAAGCAAAAAGAGATGAGCCGAAGTGGGGTT
CAGATAATGCACGTGTTTCGAATCCCACTGTGATATGCCAGGAAGACAGCATTGAAGAGGAGTGGATGGG
TTTACTGGAGTACCTTTCGAGAATCTCTATTTGTAAAATGAAGAAAGATTACCGTAAGAAGTACAGAAAG
TACGTGAGAAGCAGATTCCAGTGCATTGAAGACAGGAATGCCCGTCTGGGTGAGAGTGTGAGCCTCAACA
AACGCTACACACGACTGCGTCTCATCAAGGAGCACCGGAGCCAGCAGGAGAGGGAGCAGGAGCTTCTGGC
CATCGGCAAGACCAAGACGTGTGAGAGCCCCGTGAGTCCCATTAAGATGGAGTTGCTGTTTGACCCCGAT
GATGAGCATTCTGAGCCTGTGCACACCGTGGTGTTCCAGGGGGCGGCAGGGATTGGGAAAACAATCCTGG
CCAGGAAGATGATGTTGGACTGGGCGTCGGGGACACTCTACCAAGACAGGTTTGACTATCTGTTCTATAT
CCACTGTCGGGAGGTGAGCCTTGTGACACAGAGGAGCCTGGGGGACCTGATCATGAGCTGCTGCCCCGAC
CCAAACCCACCCATCCACAAGATCGTGAGAAAACCCTCCAGAATCCTCTTCCTCATGGACGGCTTCGATG
AGCTGCAAGGTGCCTTTGACGAGCACATAGGACCGCTCTGCACTGACTGGCAGAAGGCCGAGCGGGGAGA
CATTCTCCTGAGCAGCCTCATCAGAAAGAAGCTGCTTCCCGAGGCCTCTCTGCTCATCACCACGAGACCT
GTGGCCCTGGAGAAACTGCAGCACTTGCTGGACCATCCTCGGCATGTGGAGATCCTGGGTTTCTCCGAGG
CCAAAAGGAAAGAGTACTTCTTCAAGTACTTCTCTGATGAGGCCCAAGCCAGGGCAGCCTTCAGTCTGAT
TCAGGAGAACGAGGTCCTCTTCACCATGTGCTTCATCCCCCTGGTCTGCTGGATCGTGTGCACTGGACTG
AAACAGCAGATGGAGAGTGGCAAGAGCCTTGCCCAGACATCCAAGACCACCACCGCGGTGTACGTCTTCT
TCCTTTCCAGTTTGCTGCAGCCCCGGGGAGGGAGCCAGGAGCACGGCCTCTGCGCCCACCTCTGGGGGCT
CTGCTCTTTGGCTGCAGATGGAATCTGGAACCAGAAAATCCTGTTTGAGGAGTCCGACCTCAGGAATCAT
GGACTGCAGAAGGCGGATGTGTCTGCTTTCCTGAGGATGAACCTGTTCCAAAAGGAAGTGGACTGCGAGA
AGTTCTACAGCTTCATCCACATGACTTTCCAGGAGTTCTTTGCCGCCATGTACTACCTGCTGGAAGAGGA
AAAGGAAGGAAGGACGAACGTTCCAGGGAGTCGTTTGAAGCTTCCCAGCCGAGACGTGACAGTCCTTCTG
GAAAACTATGGCAAATTCGAAAAGGGGTATTTGATTTTTGTTGTACGTTTCCTCTTTGGCCTGGTAAACC
AGGAGAGGACCTCCTACTTGGAGAAGAAATTAAGTTGCAAGATCTCTCAGCAAATCAGGCTGGAGCTGCT
GAAATGGATTGAAGTGAAAGCCAAAGCTAAAAAGCTGCAGATCCAGCCCAGCCAGCTGGAATTGTTCTAC
TGTTTGTACGAGATGCAGGAGGAGGACTTCGTGCAAAGGGCCATGGACTATTTCCCCAAGATTGAGATCA
ATCTCTCCACCAGAATGGACCACATGGTTTCTTCCTTTTGCATTGAGAACTGTCATCGGGTGGAGTCACT
GTCCCTGGGGTTTCTCCATAACATGCCCAAGGAGGAAGAGGAGGAGGAAAAGGAAGGCCGACACCTTGAT
ATGGTGCAGTGTGTCCTCCCAAGCTCCTCTCATGCTGCCTGTTCTCATGGATTGGTGAACAGCCACCTCA
CTTCCAGTTTTTGCCGGGGCCTCTTTTCAGTTCTGAGCACCAGCCAGAGTCTAACTGAATTGGACCTCAG
TGACAATTCTCTGGGGGACCCAGGGATGAGAGTGTTGTGTGAAACGCTCCAGCATCCTGGCTGTAACATT
CGGAGATTGTGGTTGGGGCGCTGTGGCCTCTCGCATGAGTGCTGCTTCGACATCTCCTTGGTCCTCAGCA
GCAACCAGAAGCTGGTGGAGCTGGACCTGAGTGACAACGCCCTCGGTGACTTCGGAATCAGACTTCTGTG
TGTGGGACTGAAGCACCTGTTGTGCAATCTGAAGAAGCTCTGGTTGGTCAGCTGCTGCCTCACATCAGCA
TGTTGTCAGGATCTTGCATCAGTATTGAGCACCAGCCATTCCCTGACCAGACTCTATGTGGGGGAGAATG
CCTTGGGAGACTCAGGAGTCGCAATTTTATGTGAAAAAGCCAAGAATCCACAGTGTAACCTGCAGAAACT
GGGGTTGGTGAATTCTGGCCTTACGTCAGTCTGTTGTTCAGCTTTGTCCTCGGTACTCAGCACTAATCAG
AATCTCACGCACCTTTACCTGCGAGGCAACACTCTCGGAGACAAGGGGATCAAACTACTCTGTGAGGGAC
TCTTGCACCCCGACTGCAAGCTTCAGGTGTTGGAATTAGACAACTGCAACCTCACGTCACACTGCTGCTG
GGATCTTTCCACACTTCTGACCTCCAGCCAGAGCCTGCGAAAGCTGAGCCTGGGCAACAATGACCTGGGC
GACCTGGGGGTCATGATGTTCTGTGAAGTGCTGAAACAGCAGAGCTGCCTCCTGCAGAACCTGGGGTTGT
CTGAAATGTATTTCAATTATGAGACAAAAAGTGCGTTAGAAACACTTCAAGAAGAAAAGCCTGAGCTGAC
CGTCGTCTTTGAGCCTTCTTGGTTGGGCGGATCCGGGGGAAGCGGCGGATCCGTGAGCAAGGGCGAGGAG
GATAACATGGCCTCTCTCCCAGCGACACATGAGTTACACATCTTTGGCTCCATCAACGGTGTGGACTTTG
ACATGGTGGGTCAGGGCACCGGCAATCCAAATGATGGTTATGAGGAGTTAAACCTGAAGTCCACCAAGGG
TGACCTCCAGTTCTCCCCCTGGATTCTGGTCCCTCATATCGGGTATGGCTTCCATCAGTACCTGCCCTAC
CCTGACGGGATGTCGCCTTTCCAGGCCGCCATGGTAGATGGCTCCGGATACCAAGTCCATCGCACAATGC
AGTTTGAAGATGGTGCCTCCCTTACTGTTAACTACCGCTACACCTACGAGGGAAGCCACATCAAAGGAGA
GGCCCAGGTGAAGGGGACTGGTTTCCCTGCTGACGGTCCTGTGATGACCAACTCGCTGACCGCTGCGGAC
TGGTGCAGGTCGAAGAAGACTTACCCCAACGACAAAACCATCATCAGTACCTTTAAGTGGAGTTACACCA
CTGGAAATGGCAAGCGCTACCGGAGCACTGCGCGGACCACCTACACCTTTGCCAAGCCAATGGCGGCTAA
CTATCTGAAGAACCAGCCGATGTACGTGTTCCGTAAGACGGAGCTCAAGCACTCCAAGACCGAGCTCAAC
TTCAAGGAGTGGCAAAAGGCCTTTACCGATGTGATGGGCATGGACGAGCTGTACAAGTAGGACCCAGCTT
TCTTGTACAAAGTTGGCATTATAAGAAAGCATTGCTTATCAATTTGTTGCAACGAACAGGTCACTATCAG
TCAAAATAAAATCATTATTTGCCATCCAGCTGATATCCCCTATAGTGAGTCGTATTACATGGTCATAGCT
GTTTCCTGGCAGCTCTGGCCCGTGTCTCAAAATCTCTGATGTTACATTGCACAAGATAAAAATATATCAT
CATGAACAATAAAACTGTCTGCTTACATAAACAGTAATACAAGGGGTGTTATGAGCCATATTCAACGGGA
AACGTCGAGGCCGCGATTAAATTCCAACATGGATGCTGATTTATATGGGTATAAATGGGCTCGCGATAAT
GTCGGGCAATCAGGTGCGACAATCTATCGCTTGTATGGGAAGCCCGATGCGCCAGAGTTGTTTCTGAAAC
ATGGCAAAGGTAGCGTTGCCAATGATGTTACAGATGAGATGGTCAGACTAAACTGGCTGACGGAATTTAT
GCCTCTTCCGACCATCACCGGCAAACAAACCACCGCTGGTAGCGGTGGTTTTTTTGTTTGCAAGCAGCAG
ATTACGCGCAGAAAAAAAGGATCTCAAGAAGATCCTTTGATCTTTTCTACGGGGTCTGACGCTCAGTGGA
ACGACGCGTAACTCACGTTAAGGGATTTTGGTCATGAGCTTGCGCCGTCCCGTCAAGTCAGCGTAATGCT
CTGCCAGTGTTACAACCAATTAACCAATTCTGATTAGAAAAACTCATCGAGCATCAAATGAAACTGCAAT
TTATTCATATCAGGATTATCAATACCATATTTTTGAAAAAGCCGTTTCTGTAATGAAGGAGAAAACTCAC
CGAGGCAGTTCCATAGGATGGCAAGATCCTGGTATCGGTCTGCGATTCCGACTCGTCCAACATCAATACA
ACCTATTAATTTCCCCTCGTCAAAAATAAGGTTATCAAGTGAGAAATCACCATGAGTGACGACTGAATCC
GGTGAGAATGGCAAAAGTTTATGCATTTCTTTCCAGACTTGTTCAACAGGCCAGCCATTACGCTCGTCAT
CAAAATCACTCGCATCAACCAAACCGTTATTCATTCGTGATTGCGCCTGAGCGAGACGAAATACGCGATC
GCTGTTAAAAGGACAATTACAAACAGGAATCGAATGCAACCGGCGCAGGAACACTGCCAGCGCATCAACA
ATATTTTCACCTGAATCAGGATATTCTTCTAATACCTGGAATGCTGTTTTTCCGGGGATCGCAGTGGTGA
GTAACCATGCATCATCAGGAGTACGGATAAAATGCTTGATGGTCGGAAGAGGCATAAATTCCGTCAGCCA
GTTTAGTCTGACCATCTCATCTGTAACATCATTGGCAACGCTACCTTTGCCATGTTTCAGAAACAACTCT
GGCGCATCGGGCTTCCCATACAATCGATAGATTGTCGCACCTGATTGCCCGACATTATCGCGAGCCCATT
TATACCCATATAAATCAGCATCCATGTTGGAATTTAATCGCGGCCTGGAGCAAGACGTTTCCCGTTGAAT
ATGGCTCATAACACCCCTTGTATTACTGTTTATGTAAGCAGACAGTTTTATTGTTCATGATGATATATTT
TTATCTTGTGCAATGTAACATCAGAGATTTTGAGACACAACGTGGCTTTGTTGAATAAATCGAACTTTTG
CTGAGTTGAAGGATCAGTCATGACCAAAATCCCTTAACGTGAGTTTTCGTTCCACTGAGCGTCAGACCCC
GTAGAAAAGATCAAAGGATCTTC
